>Addgene plasmid #240549 | pFA6a-pmNeonGreen-kanMX6 | addgene full sequence | sequence record 479468 | Addgene NGS Result
ACGCGGCCGCCAGCTGAAGCTTCGTACGCTGCAGGTCGACGGATCCCCGGGTTAATTAACGTTTCTAAGG
GTGAAGAAGATAACATGGCATCATTGCCTGCTACACATGAATTGCATATTTTTGGTTCTATTAACGGAGT
TGATTTTGATATGGTTGGTCAAGGAACTGGTAACCCTAACGATGGATACGAAGAACTTAACCTTAAGTCT
ACAAAGGGAGATCTTCAATTTTCACCTTGGATTCTTGTTCCACATATTGGATACGGTTTTCATCAATACT
TACCTTATCCAGATGGAATGTCTCCATTTCAAGCTGCAATGGTTGATGGATCAGGTTATCAAGTTCATCG
AACTATGCAATTTGAAGATGGTGCTTCTCTTACTGTTAACTACCGTTACACATACGAAGGATCACATATT
AAAGGTGAAGCTCAAGTTAAGGGAACTGGTTTTCCTGCTGATGGTCCAGTTATGACTAATTCTTTGACAG
CTGCAGATTGGTGTCGTTCTAAGAAAACTTATCCTAACGATAAGACTATTATTTCTACTTTTAAATGGTC
ATACACTACAGGAAATGGTAAACGTTATAGATCTACTGCTAGAACTACATACACATTTGCAAAACCTATG
GCTGCAAACTACTTAAAGAACCAACCAATGTACGTTTTTCGAAAGACTGAACTTAAGCATTCTAAGACAG
AATTGAACTTTAAGGAATGGCAAAAGGCTTTTACTGATGTTATGGGTATGGATGAACTTTACAAATAGGG
CGCGCCACTTCTAAATAAGCGAATTTCTTATGATTTATGATTTTTATTATTAAATAAGTTATAAAAAAAA
TAAGTGTATACAAATTTTAAAGTGACTCTTAGGTTTTAAAACGAAAATTCTTATTCTTGAGTAACTCTTT
CCTGTAGGTCAGGTTGCTTTCTCAGGTATAGTATGAGGTCGCTCTTATTGACCACACCTCTACCGGCAGA
TCCGCTAGGGATAACAGGGTAATATAGATCTGTTTAGCTTGCCTCGTCCCCGCCGGGTCACCCGGCCAGC
GACATGGAGGCCCAGAATACCCTCCTTGACAGTCTTGACGTGCGCAGCTCAGGGGCATGATGTGACTGTC
GCCCGTACATTTAGCCCATACATCCCCATGTATAATCATTTGCATCCATACATTTTGATGGCCGCACGGC
GCGAAGCAAAAATTACGGCTCCTCGCTGCAGACCTGCGAGCAGGGAAACGCTCCCCTCACAGACGCGTTG
AATTGTCCCCACGCCGCGCCCCTGTAGAGAAATATAAAAGGTTAGGATTTGCCACTGAGGTTCTTCTTTC
ATATACTTCCTTTTAAAATCTTGCTAGGATACAGTTCTCACATCACATCCGAACATAAACAACCATGGGT
AAGGAAAAGACTCACGTTTCGAGGCCGCGATTAAATTCCAACATGGATGCTGATTTATATGGGTATAAAT
GGGCTCGCGATAATGTCGGGCAATCAGGTGCGACAATCTATCGATTGTATGGGAAGCCCGATGCGCCAGA
GCTGTTTCTGAAACATGGCAAAGGTAGCGTTGCCAATGATGTTACAGATGAGATGGTCAGACTAAACTGG
CTGACGGAATTTATGCCTCTTCCGACCATCAAGCATTTTATCCGTACTCCTGATGATGCATGGTTACTCA
CCACTGCGATCCCCGGCAAAACAGCATTCCAGGTATTAGAAGAATATCCTGATTCAGGTGAAAATATTGT
TGATGCGCTGGCAGTGTTCCTGCGCCGGTTGCATTCGATTCCTGTTTGTAATTGTCCTTTTAACAGCGAT
CGCGTATTTCGTCTCGCTCAGGCGCAATCACGAATGAATAACGGTTTGGTTGATGCGAGTGATTTTGATG
ACGAGCGTAATGGCTGGCCTGTTGAACAAGTCTGGAAAGAAATGCATAAGCTTTTGCCATTCTCACCGGA
TTCAGTCGTCACTCATGGTGATTTCTCACTTGATAACCTTATTTTTGACGAGGGGAAATTAATAGGTTGT
ATTGATGTTGGACGAGTCGGAATCGCAGACCGATACCAGGATCTTGCCATCCTATGGAACTGCCTCGGTG
AGTTTTCTCCTTCATTACAGAAACGGCTTTTTCAAAAATATGGTATTGATAATCCTGATATGAATAAATT
GCAGTTTCATTTGATGCTCGATGAGTTTTTCTAATCAGTACTGACAATAAAAAGATTCTTGTTTTCAAGA
ACTTGTCATTTGTATAGTTTTTTTATATTGTAGTTGTTCTATTTTAATCAAATGTTAGCGTGATTTATAT
TTTTTTTCGCCTCGACATCATCTGCCCAGATGCGAAGTTAAGTGCGCAGAAAGTAATATCATGCGTCAAT
CGTATGTGAATGCTGGTCGCTATACTGCTGTCGATTCGATACTAACGCCGCCATCCAGTTTAAACGAGCT
CGAATTCATCGATGATATCAGATCCACTAGTGGCCTATGCGGCCGCGGATCTGCCGGTCTCCCTATAGTG
AGTCGTATTAATTTCGATAAGCCAGGTTAACCTGCATTAATGAATCGGCCAACGCGCGGGGAGAGGCGGT
TTGCGTATTGGGCGCTCTTCCGCTTCCTCGCTCACTGACTCGCTGCGCTCGGTCGTTCGGCTGCGGCGAG
CGGTATCAGCTCACTCAAAGGCGGTAATACGGTTATCCACAGAATCAGGGGATAACGCAGGAAAGAACAT
GTGAGCAAAAGGCCAGCAAAAGGCCAGGAACCGTAAAAAGGCCGCGTTGCTGGCGTTTTTCCATAGGCTC
CGCCCCCCTGACGAGCATCACAAAAATCGACGCTCAAGTCAGAGGTGGCGAAACCCGACAGGACTATAAA
GATACCAGGCGTTTCCCCCTGGAAGCTCCCTCGTGCGCTCTCCTGTTCCGACCCTGCCGCTTACCGGATA
CCTGTCCGCCTTTCTCCCTTCGGGAAGCGTGGCGCTTTCTCATAGCTCACGCTGTAGGTATCTCAGTTCG
GTGTAGGTCGTTCGCTCCAAGCTGGGCTGTGTGCACGAACCCCCCGTTCAGCCCGACCGCTGCGCCTTAT
CCGGTAACTATCGTCTTGAGTCCAACCCGGTAAGACACGACTTATCGCCACTGGCAGCAGCCACTGGTAA
CAGGATTAGCAGAGCGAGGTATGTAGGCGGTGCTACAGAGTTCTTGAAGTGGTGGCCTAACTACGGCTAC
ACTAGAAGAACAGTATTTGGTATCTGCGCTCTGCTGAAGCCAGTTACCTTCGGAAAAAGAGTTGGTAGCT
CTTGATCCGGCAAACAAACCACCGCTGGTAGCGGTGGTTTTTTTGTTTGCAAGCAGCAGATTACGCGCAG
AAAAAAAGGATCTCAAGAAGATCCTTTGATCTTTTCTACGGGGTCTGACGCTCAGTGGAACGAAAACTCA
CGTTAAGGGATTTTGGTCATGAGATTATCAAAAAGGATCTTCACCTAGATCCTTTTAAATTAAAAATGAA
GTTTTAAATCAATCTAAAGTATATATGAGTAAACTTGGTCTGACAGTTACCAATGCTTAATCAGTGAGGC
ACCTATCTCAGCGATCTGTCTATTTCGTTCATCCATAGTTGCCTGACTCCCCGTCGTGTAGATAACTACG
ATACGGGAGGGCTTACCATCTGGCCCCAGTGCTGCAATGATACCGCGAGACCCACGCTCACCGGCTCCAG
ATTTATCAGCAATAAACCAGCCAGCCGGAAGGGCCGAGCGCAGAAGTGGTCCTGCAACTTTATCCGCCTC
CATCCAGTCTATTAATTGTTGCCGGGAAGCTAGAGTAAGTAGTTCGCCAGTTAATAGTTTGCGCAACGTT
GTTGCCATTGCTACAGGCATCGTGGTGTCACGCTCGTCGTTTGGTATGGCTTCATTCAGCTCCGGTTCCC
AACGATCAAGGCGAGTTACATGATCCCCCATGTTGTGCAAAAAAGCGGTTAGCTCCTTCGGTCCTCCGAT
CGTTGTCAGAAGTAAGTTGGCCGCAGTGTTATCACTCATGGTTATGGCAGCACTGCATAATTCTCTTACT
GTCATGCCATCCGTAAGATGCTTTTCTGTGACTGGTGAGTACTCAACCAAGTCATTCTGAGAATAGTGTA
TGCGGCGACCGAGTTGCTCTTGCCCGGCGTCAATACGGGATAATACCGCGCCACATAGCAGAACTTTAAA
AGTGCTCATCATTGGAAAACGTTCTTCGGGGCGAAAACTCTCAAGGATCTTACCGCTGTTGAGATCCAGT
TCGATGTAACCCACTCGTGCACCCAACTGATCTTCAGCATCTTTTACTTTCACCAGCGTTTCTGGGTGAG
CAAAAACAGGAAGGCAAAATGCCGCAAAAAAGGGAATAAGGGCGACACGGAAATGTTGAATACTCATACT
CTTCCTTTTTCAATATTATTGAAGCATTTATCAGGGTTATTGTCTCATGAGCGGATACATATTTGAATGT
ATTTAGAAAAATAAACAAATAGGGGTTCCGCGCACATTTCCCCGAAAAGTGCCACCTGACGTCTAAGAAA
CCATTATTATCATGACATTAACCTATAAAAATAGGCGTATCACGAGGCCCTTTCGTCTCGCGCGTTTCGG
TGATGACGGTGAAAACCTCTGACACATGCAGCTCCCGGAGACGGTCACAGCTTGTCTGTAAGCGGATGCC
GGGAGCAGACAAGCCCGTCAGGGCGCGTCAGCGGGTGTTGGCGGGTGTCGGGGCTGGCTTAACTATGCGG
CATCAGAGCAGATTGTACTGAGAGTGCACCATATGGACATATTGTCGTTAGAACGCGGCTACAATTAATA
CATAACCTTATGTATCATACACATACGATTTAGGTGACACTATAGA
Features (pLannotate 1.2.2; 13 found; start..end, strand, type, name):
     61..765     +  CDS            mNeonGreen: mNeonGreen is a basic (constitutively fluorescent) green/yellow fluorescent protein published in 2013, derived from Branchiostoma lanceolatum. It is reported to be a very rapidly-maturing monomer with moderate acid sensitivity.
    789..976     +  terminator     ADH1 terminator: S. cerevisiae ADH1; transcription terminator for the S. cerevisiae alcohol dehydrogenase 1 (ADH1) gene
   1051..1394    +  promoter       TEF promoter: Ashbya gossypii TEF promoter
   1395..2204    +  CDS            KanR: aminoglycoside phosphotransferase; aph(3')-Ia; confers resistance to kanamycin
   2210..2407    +  terminator     TEF terminator: Ashbya gossypii TEF terminator
   2512..2530    -  promoter       T7 promoter: promoter for bacteriophage T7 RNA polymerase
   2552..2605    -  CDS            lacI (fragment): lac repressor; lacI; The lac repressor binds to the lac operator to inhibit transcription in E. coli. This inhibition can be relieved by adding lactose or isopropyl-β-D-thiogalactopyranoside (IPTG).
   2788..3376    -  rep_origin     ori: high-copy-number ColE1/pMB1/pBR322/pUC origin of replication
   3547..4407    -  CDS            AmpR: β-lactamase; bla; confers resistance to ampicillin, carbenicillin, and related antibiotics
   4408..4512    -  promoter       AmpR promoter: bla
   4607..4642    +  CDS            rop (fragment): Rop protein, which maintains plasmids at low copy number; rop
   4744..4795    +  misc_feature   bom (fragment): basis of mobility region from pBR322
   4858..4876    +  promoter       SP6 promoter: promoter for bacteriophage SP6 RNA polymerase
