[The description below was written by a language model from this plasmid's Addgene catalogue record and pLannotate feature annotations shown in this document.]
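Description:
pFA6a-pmNeonGreen-kanMX6 is a 4,876-bp tagging-template plasmid built on the pFA6a backbone. It is used to fuse mNeonGreen to the C-terminus of proteins in the fission yeast Schizosaccharomyces pombe by modifying the 3' end of the endogenous gene. It is propagated in E. coli as a high-copy plasmid through a ColE1/pUC-type origin, with ampicillin selection from the β-lactamase gene and its native promoter. No yeast replication origin is annotated. This fits the usual role of pFA6a modules as a source of a DNA cassette for chromosomal integration rather than as an episomal expression vector, even though the catalogue lists it as a yeast expression type.

The payload is a synthetic 708-bp mNeonGreen coding sequence, codon-optimized for S. pombe and encoding the originally published amino acid sequence of this bright, fast-maturing monomeric green/yellow fluorescent protein. It sits between preserved PacI and AscI sites, so the tag could be exchanged by restriction cloning. No promoter lies upstream of the tag, because expression is meant to come from the tagged gene's own promoter after in-frame fusion. The S. cerevisiae ADH1 terminator follows it and supplies transcription termination for the fusion transcript.

Downstream is the kanMX6 marker, an aminoglycoside phosphotransferase gene flanked by the Ashbya gossypii TEF promoter and terminator, which lets integrants be selected on G418. In pFA6a modules generally, the tag-plus-marker cassette is amplified with primers carrying homology to the target locus and then integrated by homologous recombination. SP6 and T7 promoters flank the module, and short lacI, rop and bom fragments are backbone remnants with no apparent function.
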