Addgene plasmid #240549: pFA6a-pmNeonGreen-kanMX6
Purpose: Tag S. pombe genes at 3' end (C-terminal end of protein) with mNeonGreen, codon-optimized for S. pombe
Depositing lab: Silke Hauf. Depositing organization: Virginia Polytechnic Institute and State University.
Backbone
  Vector backbone: pFA6a
  Vector type: Yeast Expression
  Selectable markers: Neomycin (select with G418)
Growth in bacteria
  Bacterial resistance: Ampicillin, 100 μg/mL
  Growth temperature: 37°C
  Growth strain: DH5alpha
  Copy number: High Copy
Gene/Insert
  Gene/Insert name: pmNeonGreen
  Species: Synthetic
  Insert size (bp): 708
  Cloning method: Restriction Enzyme; 5′ cloning site PacI (not destroyed); 3′ cloning site AscI (not destroyed)
Terms and licenses: Academic/Nonprofit Terms; Industry Terms: Not Available to Industry
Depositor comments: mNeonGreen amino acid sequence as in Shaner, 2013 (doi:10.1038/nmeth.2413)
How to cite: pFA6a-pmNeonGreen-kanMX6 was a gift from Silke Hauf (Addgene plasmid # 240549 ; http://n2t.net/addgene:240549 ; RRID:Addgene_240549)
